>Addgene plasmid #85735 | pET28b-Ets1-ETS | addgene full sequence | sequence record 173055 | Addgene NGS Result
GCGTCTGGCTGGCTGGCATAAATATCTCACTCGCAATCAAATTCAGCCGATAGCGGAACGGGAAGGCGAC
TGGAGTGCCATGTCCGGTTTTCAACAAACCATGCAAATGCTGAATGAGGGCATCGTTCCCACTGCGATGC
TGGTTGCCAACGATCAGATGGCGCTGGGCGCAATGCGCGCCATTACCGAGTCCGGGCTGCGCGTTGGTGC
GGATATCTCGGTAGTGGGATACGACGATACCGAAGACAGCTCATGTTATATCCCGCCGTTAACCACCATC
AAACAGGATTTTCGCCTGCTGGGGCAAACCAGCGTGGACCGCTTGCTGCAACTCTCTCAGGGCCAGGCGG
TGAAGGGCAATCAGCTGTTGCCCGTCTCACTGGTGAAAAGAAAAACCACCCTGGCGCCCAATACGCAAAC
CGCCTCTCCCCGCGCGTTGGCCGATTCATTAATGCAGCTGGCACGACAGGTTTCCCGACTGGAAAGCGGG
CAGTGAGCGCAACGCAATTAATGTAAGTTAGCTCACTCATTAGGCACCGGGATCTCGACCGATGCCCTTG
AGAGCCTTCAACCCAGTCAGCTCCTTCCGGTGGGCGCGGGGCATGACTATCGTCGCCGCACTTATGACTG
TCTTCTTTATCATGCAACTCGTAGGACAGGTGCCGGCAGCGCTCTGGGTCATTTTCGGCGAGGACCGCTT
TCGCTGGAGCGCGACGATGATCGGCCTGTCGCTTGCGGTATTCGGAATCTTGCACGCCCTCGCTCAAGCC
TTCGTCACTGGTCCCGCCACCAAACGTTTCGGCGAGAAGCAGGCCATTATCGCCGGCATGGCGGCCCCAC
GGGTGCGCATGATCGTGCTCCTGTCGTTGAGGACCCGGCTAGGCTGGCGGGGTTGCCTTACTGGTTAGCA
GAATGAATCACCGATACGCGAGCGAACGTGAAGCGACTGCTGCTGCAAAACGTCTGCGACCTGAGCAACA
ACATGAATGGTCTTCGGTTTCCGTGTTTCGTAAAGTCTGGAAACGCGGAAGTCAGCGCCCTGCACCATTA
TGTTCCGGATCTGCATCGCAGGATGCTGCTGGCTACCCTGTGGAACACCTACATCTGTATTAACGAAGCG
CTGGCATTGACCCTGAGTGATTTTTCTCTGGTCCCGCCGCATCCATACCGCCAGTTGTTTACCCTCACAA
CGTTCCAGTAACCGGGCATGTTCATCATCAGTAACCCGTATCGTGAGCATCCTCTCTCGTTTCATCGGTA
TCATTACCCCCATGAACAGAAATCCCCCTTACACGGAGGCATCAGTGACCAAACAGGAAAAAACCGCCCT
TAACATGGCCCGCTTTATCAGAAGCCAGACATTAACGCTTCTGGAGAAACTCAACGAGCTGGACGCGGAT
GAACAGGCAGACATCTGTGAATCGCTTCACGACCACGCTGATGAGCTTTACCGCAGCTGCCTCGCGCGTT
TCGGTGATGACGGTGAAAACCTCTGACACATGCAGCTCCCGGAGACGGTCACAGCTTGTCTGTAAGCGGA
TGCCGGGAGCAGACAAGCCCGTCAGGGCGCGTCAGCGGGTGTTGGCGGGTGTCGGGGCGCAGCCATGACC
CAGTCACGTAGCGATAGCGGAGTGTATACTGGCTTAACTATGCGGCATCAGAGCAGATTGTACTGAGAGT
GCACCATTGCGGTGTGAAATACCGCACAGATGCGTAAGGAGAAAATACCGCATCAGGCGCTCTTCCGCTT
CCTCGCTCACTGACTCGCTGCGCTCGGTCGTTCGGCTGCGGCGAGCGGTATCAGCTCACTCAAAGGCGGT
AATACGGTTATCCACAGAATCAGGGGATAACGCAGGAAAGAACATGTGAGCAAAAGGCCAGCAAAAGGCC
AGGAACCGTAAAAAGGCCGCGTTGCTGGCGTTTTTCCATAGGCTCCGCCCCCCTGACGAGCATCACAAAA
ATCGACGCTCAAGTCAGAGGTGGCGAAACCCGACAGGACTATAAAGATACCAGGCGTTTCCCCCTGGAAG
CTCCCTCGTGCGCTCTCCTGTTCCGACCCTGCCGCTTACCGGATACCTGTCCGCCTTTCTCCCTTCGGGA
AGCGTGGCGCTTTCTCATAGCTCACGCTGTAGGTATCTCAGTTCGGTGTAGGTCGTTCGCTCCAAGCTGG
GCTGTGTGCACGAACCCCCCGTTCAGCCCGACCGCTGCGCCTTATCCGGTAACTATCGTCTTGAGTCCAA
CCCGGTAAGACACGACTTATCGCCACTGGCAGCAGCCACTGGTAACAGGATTAGCAGAGCGAGGTATGTA
GGCGGTGCTACAGAGTTCTTGAAGTGGTGGCCTAACTACGGCTACACTAGAAGGACAGTATTTGGTATCT
GCGCTCTGCTGAAGCCAGTTACCTTCGGAAAAAGAGTTGGTAGCTCTTGATCCGGCAAACAAACCACCGC
TGGTAGCGGTGGTTTTTTTGTTTGCAAGCAGCAGATTACGCGCAGAAAAAAAGGATCTCAAGAAGATCCT
TTGATCTTTTCTACGGGGTCTGACGCTCAGTGGAACGAAAACTCACGTTAAGGGATTTTGGTCATGAACA
ATAAAACTGTCTGCTTACATAAACAGTAATACAAGGGGTGTTATGAGCCATATTCAACGGGAAACGTCTT
GCTCTAGGCCGCGATTAAATTCCAACATGGATGCTGATTTATATGGGTATAAATGGGCTCGCGATAATGT
CGGGCAATCAGGTGCGACAATCTATCGATTGTATGGGAAGCCCGATGCGCCAGAGTTGTTTCTGAAACAT
GGCAAAGGTAGCGTTGCCAATGATGTTACAGATGAGATGGTCAGACTAAACTGGCTGACGGAATTTATGC
CTCTTCCGACCATCAAGCATTTTATCCGTACTCCTGATGATGCATGGTTACTCACCACTGCGATCCCCGG
GAAAACAGCATTCCAGGTATTAGAAGAATATCCTGATTCAGGTGAAAATATTGTTGATGCGCTGGCAGTG
TTCCTGCGCCGGTTGCATTCGATTCCTGTTTGTAATTGTCCTTTTAACAGCGATCGCGTATTTCGTCTCG
CTCAGGCGCAATCACGAATGAATAACGGTTTGGTTGATGCGAGTGATTTTGATGACGAGCGTAATGGCTG
GCCTGTTGAACAAGTCTGGAAAGAAATGCATAAACTTTTGCCATTCTCACCGGATTCAGTCGTCACTCAT
GGTGATTTCTCACTTGATAACCTTATTTTTGACGAGGGGAAATTAATAGGTTGTATTGATGTTGGACGAG
TCGGAATCGCAGACCGATACCAGGATCTTGCCATCCTATGGAACTGCCTCGGTGAGTTTTCTCCTTCATT
ACAGAAACGGCTTTTTCAAAAATATGGTATTGATAATCCTGATATGAATAAATTGCAGTTTCATTTGATG
CTCGATGAGTTTTTCTAAGAATTAATTCATGAGCGGATACATATTTGAATGTATTTAGAAAAATAAACAA
ATAGGGGTTCCGCGCACATTTCCCCGAAAAGTGCCACCTAAATTGTAAGCGTTAATATTTTGTTAAAATT
CGCGTTAAATTTTTGTTAAATCAGCTCATTTTTTAACCAATAGGCCGAAATCGGCAAAATCCCTTATAAA
TCAAAAGAATAGACCGAGATAGGGT
[37 nt withheld, positions 3666-3702]
AAAGAACGTGGACTCCAACGTCAAAGG
[49 nt withheld, positions 3730-3778]
T
[91 nt withheld, positions 3780-3870]
G
[124 nt withheld, positions 3872-3995]
CCCATTCGCCAATCCGGATATAGTTCCTCCTTTCAGCAAAAAACCCCTCAAGACCCGTTTAGAGGCCCCA
AGGGGTTATGCTAGTTATTGCTCAGCGGTGGCAGCAGCCAACTCAGCTTCCTTTCGGGCTTTGTTAGCAG
CCGGATCTCAGTGGTGGTGGTGGTGGTGCTCGAGTTAGTGATGGTGATGGTGATGGGAACCTCGTGGCAC
TAGCTCGTCGGCATCTGGCTTGACGTCCAGCATGGCGTGCAGCTCCTCAGGGGTGTACCCCAGCAGGCTC
TGCAGGTCACACACAAAGCGGTACACGTAGCGTTTCCCCGCTGTCTTGTGGATGATGTTTTTGTCGTAAT
AGTAGCGTAGGCCACGGCTCAGTTTCTCATAATTCATCTTAGGTTTGTTTTTCCTCTTTCCCCATCTCCT
GGCCACCTCATCTGGGTCAGAAAGTTTGAATTCCCAGCCATCTCCTGTCCAGCTGATAAAAGACTGACAG
GATTTATCAGTGAGTAATTCCAGAAGAAACTGCCATAGCTGGATTGGTCCACTGCCCATGGTATATCTCC
TTCTTAAAGTTAAACAAAATTATTTCTAGAGGGGAATTGTTATCCGCTCACAATTCCCCTATAGTGAGTC
GTATTAATTTCGCGGGATCGAGATCTCGATCCTCTACGCCGGACGCATCGTGGCCGGCATCACCGGCGCC
ACAGGTGCGGTTGCTGGCGCCTATATCGCCGACATCACCGATGGGGAAGATCGGGCTCGCCACTTCGGGC
TCATGAGCGCTTGTTTCGGCGTGGGTATGGTGGCAGGCCCCGTGGCCGGGGGACTGTTGGGCGCCATCTC
CTTGCATGCACCATTCCTTGCGGCGGCGGTGCTCAACGGCCTCAACCTACTACTGGGCTGCTTCCTAATG
CAGGAGTCGCATAAGGGAGAGCGTCGAGATCCCGGACACCATCGAATGGCGCAAAACCTTTCGCGGTATG
GCATGATAGCGCCCGGAAGAGAGTCAATTCAGGGTGGTGAATGTGAAACCAGTAACGTTATACGATGTCG
CAGAGTATGCCGGTGTCTCTTATCAGACCGTTTCCCGCGTGGTGAACCAGGCCAGCCACGTTTCTGCGAA
AACGCGGGAAAAAGTGGAAGCGGCGATGGCGGAGCTGAATTACATTCCCAACCGCGTGGCACAACAACTG
GCGGGCAAACAGTCGTTGCTGATTGGCGTTGCCACCTCCAGTCTGGCCCTGCACGCGCCGTCGCAAATTG
TCGCGGCGATTAAATCTCGCGCCGATCAACTGGGTGCCAGCGTGGTGGTGTCGATGGTAGAACGAAGCGG
CGTCGAAGCCTGTAAAGCGGCGGTGCACAATCTTCTCGCGCAACGCGTCAGTGGGCTGATCATTAACTAT
CCGCTGGATGACCAGGATGCCATTGCTGTGGAAGCTGCCTGCACTAATGTTCCGGCGTTATTTCTTGATG
TCTCTGACCAGACACCCATCAACAGTATTATTTTCTCCCATGAAGACGGTACGCGACTGGGCGTGGAGCA
TCTGGTCGCATTGGGTCACCAGCAAATCGCGCTGTTAGCGGGCCCATTAAGTTCTGTCTCGGCGCGTCT
Features (pLannotate 1.2.2; 20 found; start..end, strand, type, name):
    509..530     +  protein_bind   CAP binding site: CAP binding activates transcription in the presence of cAMP. E. coli catabolite activator protein
    545..836     +  CDS            TcR (fragment): tetracycline efflux protein; tet; confers resistance to tetracycline
    908..1288    -  CDS            YPB1_ECOLX: Protein predicted: Swiss-Prot protein existence level 4. From Escherichia coli.
   1305..1496    +  CDS            rop: Rop protein, which maintains plasmids at low copy number; rop
   1598..1737    +  misc_feature   bom: basis of mobility region from pBR322
   1923..2511    -  rep_origin     ori: high-copy-number ColE1/pMB1/pBR322/pUC origin of replication
   2633..3448    +  CDS            KanR: aminoglycoside phosphotransferase; aph(3')-Ia; confers resistance to kanamycin in bacteria or G418 (Geneticin®) in eukaryotes
   3457..3514    -  promoter       AmpR promoter (fragment): bla
   3567..3995    -  rep_origin     f1 ori (sequence partly withheld): f1 bacteriophage origin of replication; arrow indicates direction of (+) strand synthesis
   4032..4079    -  terminator     T7 terminator: transcription terminator for bacteriophage T7 RNA polymerase
   4087..4136    -  CDS            SET1 (fragment): solubility-enhancement tag derived from T7 phage gene 10B
   4146..4163    -  CDS            9xHis (fragment): 9xHis affinity tag
   4173..4190    -  CDS            7xHis (fragment): 6xHis affinity tag
   4209..4550    -  CDS            ETS1 (fragment): ETS1_HUMAN - Also known as EWSR2. Experimental evidence at protein level: Swiss-Prot protein existence level 1. Transcription factor. Directly controls the expression of cytokine and chemokine genes in a wide variety of different cellular contexts. May control the differentiation, survival and proliferation of lymphoid cells. May also regulate angiogenesis through regulation of expression of genes controlling endothelial cell migration and invasion. From Homo sapiens (Human).
   4551..4573    -  RBS            RBS: efficient ribosome binding site from bacteriophage T7 gene 10 (Olins and Rangwala, 1989)
   4588..4612    -  protein_bind   lac operator: The lac repressor binds to the lac operator to inhibit transcription in E. coli. This inhibition can be relieved by adding lactose or isopropyl-β-D-thiogalactopyranoside (IPTG). lac repressor encoded by lacI
   4613..4631    -  promoter       T7 promoter: promoter for bacteriophage T7 RNA polymerase
   4653..4932    +  CDS            TcR (fragment): tetracycline efflux protein; tet; confers resistance to tetracycline
   4940..5017    +  promoter       lacI promoter: lacI
   5018..496     +  CDS            lacI (across the origin): lac repressor; lacI; The lac repressor binds to the lac operator to inhibit transcription in E. coli. This inhibition can be relieved by adding lactose or isopropyl-β-D-thiogalactopyranoside (IPTG).
