[The description below was written by a language model from this plasmid's Addgene catalogue record and pLannotate feature annotations shown in this document.]
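Description:
pET28b-Ets1-ETS is a bacterial expression plasmid built on the pET28b backbone for producing the DNA-binding (ETS) domain of the transcription factor Ets-1 in E. coli. It replicates from a ColE1/pBR322-type origin accompanied by the rop gene and bom region, carries an f1 phage origin, and is selected with kanamycin through an aminoglycoside phosphotransferase (KanR) cassette. The short tetracycline-resistance fragments, the AmpR promoter fragment and the SET1 fragment in the annotation appear to be backbone remnants or similarity hits rather than functional elements.

The insert was cloned between NcoI and XhoI, placing it downstream of the T7 promoter, a lac operator and the T7 gene 10 ribosome binding site, and upstream of the T7 terminator. A lacI gene with its own promoter supplies the repressor, so expression stays low until induced with IPTG in a host that provides T7 RNA polymerase; the record names a BL21(DE3) derivative for expression. The domain is fused at its C terminus to a thrombin cleavage site followed by a 6xHis tag, allowing metal-affinity purification and later tag removal. The annotation shows two adjacent His-tag hits, probably one from the insert and one from the vector.

The depositor notes that the coding sequence was amplified from the human gene, consistent with the human ETS1 annotation, but that the human and mouse ETS domains are identical at the protein level. The record is inconsistent in places: residue ranges are given as both 311–440 and 331–440, and the listed total size equals the insert size, whereas the sequenced plasmid is 5,604 nt. The associated work concerns DNA site recognition by the ETS domains of Ets-1 and PU.1.
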