Addgene plasmid #85735: pET28b-Ets1-ETS
Purpose: Expresses DNA-binding (ETS) domain of murine Ets-1, residues 311 to 440
Depositing lab: Gregory Poon. Depositing organization: Washington State University. Publication: Mechanistic heterogeneity in site recognition by the structurally homologous DNA-binding domains of the ETS family transcription factors Ets-1 and PU.1. Wang S, Linde MH, Munde M, Carvalho VD, Wilson WD, Poon GM. J Biol Chem. 2014 Aug 1;289(31):21605-16. doi: 10.1074/jbc.M114.575340. Epub 2014 Jun 21. PubMed 24952944.
Backbone
  Vector backbone: pET28b
  Backbone manufacturer: Promega
  Backbone size w/o insert (bp): 5231
  Total vector size (bp): 377
  Vector type: Bacterial Expression
Growth in bacteria
  Bacterial resistance: Kanamycin, 50 μg/mL
  Growth temperature: 37°C
  Growth strain: DH5alpha
  Growth instructions: Use BL21*(DE3) for expression and induce at 30°C
  Copy number: Unknown
Gene/Insert
  Gene/Insert name: DNA-binding (ETS) domain of murine Ets-1, residues 331 to 440 (alt name: E26 avian leukemia oncogene 1, 5' domain)
  Species: H. sapiens (human), M. musculus (mouse)
  Insert size (bp): 377
  GenBank ID: NP_035938.2
  Entrez Gene: Ets1 (a.k.a. D230050P06, Ets-1, Tpl1, p54, vs)
  Tag / fusion protein: 6xHis following thrombin cleavage site LVPR|G (C terminal on insert)
  Cloning method: Restriction Enzyme; 5′ cloning site NcoI (not destroyed); 3′ cloning site XhoI (not destroyed)
  Sequencing primers: 5′ T7 promoter; 3′ T7 terminator
Terms and licenses: Academic/Nonprofit Terms; Industry Terms: Not Available to Industry
Depositor comments: Note that the DNA sequence in this plasmid is PCRed from the human gene; however, the human and mouse ETS domains are identical at the amino acid level.
How to cite: pET28b-Ets1-ETS was a gift from Gregory Poon (Addgene plasmid # 85735 ; http://n2t.net/addgene:85735 ; RRID:Addgene_85735)
