>Addgene plasmid #85735 | pET28b-Ets1-ETS | depositor partial sequence | sequence record 166469 | T7 promoter
GTGGCGAATTCCTCTAGAATAATTTTGTTTACTTTAAGAAGGAGATATACCATGGGCAGTGGACCAATCC
AGCTATGGCAGTTTCTTCTGGAATTACTCACTGATAAATCCTGTCAGTCTTTTATCAGCTGGACAGGAGA
TGGCTGGGAATTCAAACTTTCTGACCCAGATGAGGTGGCCAGGAGATGGGGAAAGAGGAAAAACAAACCT
AAGATGAATTATGAGAAGCTGAGCCGTGGCCTACGCTACTATTACGACAAAAACATCATCCACAAGACAG
CGGGGAAACGCTACGTGTACCGCTTTGTGTGTGACCTGCAGAGCCTGCTGGGGTACACCCCTGAGGAGCT
GCACGCCATGCTGGACGTCAAGCCAGATGCCGACGAGCTAGTGCCACGAGGTTCCCATCACCATCACCAT
CACTAACTCGAGCACCACCACCACCACCACTGAGATCCGGCTGCTAACAAAGCCCGAAAGGAAGCTGAGT
TGGCTGCTGCCACCGCTGAGCAATAACTAGCATAACCCCTTGGGGCCTCTAAACGGGTCTTGAGGGGTTT
TTTGCTGAAAGGAGGAACTATATCCGGATTGGCGAATGGG
[124 nt withheld, positions 601-724]
C
[91 nt withheld, positions 726-816]
A
[49 nt withheld, positions 818-866]
CCTTTGACGTTGGAGTCCACGTTCTTT
[37 nt withheld, positions 894-930]
ACCCTATCTCGGTCTATTCTTTTGATTTATAAGGGATTTTGCCGATTTCGGCCTATTGGTTAAAAAATGA
GCTGATTTAACAAAAATTTAACGCGAATTTTAACAAAATATTAACGCTTACAATTTAGGTGGCACTTTTC
GGGGAAATGTGCGCGGAACCCCTATTTGTTTATTTTTCTAAATACATTCAAATATGTATCCGCTCATGAA
TTAATTCTTAGAAAAACTCATCGAGCATCAAATGAAACTGCCATTTATTCTTTTCAGGATATCCATACCC
TATTTTTTAAAAAACCGTTTCTGTAATGAAGGAGAAAAAT
